>Addgene plasmid #200537 | pMC-ME_memb-BFP-pA | addgene full sequence | sequence record 394643 | Addgene NGS Result
CCGCTCCCGGCGGATTTGTCCTACTCAGGAGAGCGTTCACCGACAAACAACAGATAAAACGAAAGGCCCA
GTCTTCCGACTGAGCCTTTCGTTTTATTTGATGCCTGGCAGTTCCCTACTCTCGCGTTAACGCTAGCATG
GATGTTTTCCCAGTCACGACGTTGTAAAACGACGGCCAGTCTTAAGCTCGGGCCCGGTCTCTAGTCGCCA
CCATGCTGTGCTGCATCAGAAGAACTAAACCGGTTGAGAAGAATGAAGAGGCCGATCAGGAGCTGCAGTC
GACGGTACCGCGGGCCCGGGACCCACCGGTCGCCACCAAGCTTATGAGCGAGCTGATTAAGGAGAACATG
CACATGAAGCTGTACATGGAGGGCACCGTGGACAACCATCACTTCAAGTGCACATCCGAGGGCGAAGGCA
AGCCCTACGAGGGCACCCAGACCATGAGAATCAAGGTGGTCGAGGGCGGCCCTCTCCCCTTCGCCTTCGA
CATCCTGGCTACTAGCTTCCTCTACGGCAGCAAGACCTTCATCAACCACACCCAGGGCATCCCCGACTTC
TTCAAGCAGTCCTTCCCTGAGGGCTTCACATGGGAGAGAGTCACCACATACGAAGACGGGGGCGTGCTGA
CCGCTACCCAGGACACCAGCCTCCAGGACGGCTGCCTCATCTACAACGTCAAGATCAGAGGGGTGAACTT
CACATCCAACGGCCCTGTGATGCAGAAGAAAACACTCGGCTGGGAGGCCTTCACCGAGACGCTGTACCCC
GCTGACGGCGGCCTGGAAGGCAGAAACGACATGGCCCTGAAGCTCGTGGGCGGGAGCCATCTGATCGCAA
ACATCAAGACCACATATAGATCCAAGAAACCCGCTAAGAACCTCAAGATGCCTGGCGTCTACTATGTGGA
CTACAGACTGGAAAGAATCAAGGAGGCCAACAACGAGACGTACGTCGAGCAGCACGAGGTGGCAGTGGCC
AGATACTGCGACCTCCCTAGCAAACTGGGGCACAAGCTTAATTAATAAGCTAGAACTATAGTGAGTCGTA
TTACGTAGATCCAGACATGATAAGATACATTGATGAGTTTGGACAAACCACAACTAGAATGCAGTGAAAA
AAATGCTTTATTTGTGAAATTTGTGATGCTATTGCTTTATTTGTAACCATTATAAGCTGCAATAAACAAG
TTAACAACAACAATTGCATTCATTTTATGTTTCAGGTTCAGGGGGAGGTGTGGGAGGTTTTTTAATTCCT
CAAGAGACCTCTAGACCAGCCAGGACAGAAATGCCTCGACTTCGCTGCTACCCAAGGTTGCCGGGTGACG
CACACCGTGGAAACGGATGAAGGCACGAACCCAGTGGACATAAGCCTGTTCGGTTCGTAAGCTGTAATGC
AAGTAGCGTATGCGCTCACGCAACTGGTCCAGAACCTTGACCGAACGCAGCGGTGGTAACGGCGCAGTGG
CGGTTTTCATGGCTTGTTATGACTGTTTTTTTGGGGTACAGTCTATGCCTCGGGCATCCAAGCAGCAAGC
GCGTTACGCCGTGGGTCGATGTTTGATGTTATGGAGCAGCAACGATGTTACGCAGCAGGGCAGTCGCCCT
AAAACAAAGTTAAACATTATGAGGGAAGCGGTGATCGCCGAAGTATCGACTCAACTATCAGAGGTAGTTG
GCGTCATCGAGCGCCATCTCGAACCGACGTTGCTGGCCGTACATTTGTACGGCTCCGCAGTGGATGGCGG
CCTGAAGCCACACAGTGATATTGATTTGCTGGTTACGGTGACCGTAAGGCTTGATGAAACAACGCGGCGA
GCTTTGATCAACGACCTTTTGGAAACTTCGGCTTCCCCTGGAGAGAGCGAGATTCTCCGCGCTGTAGAAG
TCACCATTGTTGTGCACGACGACATCATTCCGTGGCGTTATCCAGCTAAGCGCGAACTGCAATTTGGAGA
ATGGCAGCGCAATGACATTCTTGCAGGTATCTTCGAGCCAGCCACGATCGACATTGATCTGGCTATCTTG
CTGACAAAAGCAAGAGAACATAGCGTTGCCTTGGTAGGTCCAGCGGCGGAGGAACTCTTTGATCCGGTTC
CTGAACAGGATCTATTTGAGGCGCTAAATGAAACCTTAACGCTATGGAACTCGCCGCCCGACTGGGCTGG
CGATGAGCGAAATGTAGTGCTTACGTTGTCCCGCATTTGGTACAGCGCAGTAACCGGCAAAATCGCGCCG
AAGGATGTCGCTGCCGACTGGGCAATGGAGCGCCTGCCGGCCCAGTATCAGCCCGTCATACTTGAAGCTA
GACAGGCTTATCTTGGACAAGAAGAAGATCGCTTGGCCTCGCGCGCAGATCAGTTGGAAGAATTTGTCCA
CTACGTGAAAGGCGAGATCACCAAGGTAGTCGGCAAATAACCCTCGAGCCACCCATGACCAAAATCCCTT
AACGTGAGTTACGCGTCGTTCCACTGAGCGTCAGACCCCGTAGAAAAGATCAAAGGATCTTCTTGAGATC
CTTTTTTTCTGCGCGTAATCTGCTGCTTGCAAACAAAAAAACCACCGCTACCAGCGGTGGTTTGTTTGCC
GGATCAAGAGCTACCAACTCTTTTTCCGAAGGTAACTGGCTTCAGCAGAGCGCAGATACCAAATACTGTT
CTTCTAGTGTAGCCGTAGTTAGGCCACCACTTCAAGAACTCTGTAGCACCGCCTACATACCTCGCTCTGC
TAATCCTGTTACCAGTGGCTGCTGCCAGTGGCGATAAGTCGTGTCTTACCGGGTTGGACTCAAGACGATA
GTTACCGGATAAGGCGCAGCGGTCGGGCTGAACGGGGGGTTCGTGCACACAGCCCAGCTTGGAGCGAACG
ACCTACACCGAACTGAGATACCTACAGCGTGAGCTATGAGAAAGCGCCACGCTTCCCGAAGGGAGAAAGG
CGGACAGGTATCCGGTAAGCGGCAGGGTCGGAACAGGAGAGCGCACGAGGGAGCTTCCAGGGGGAAACGC
CTGGTATCTTTATAGTCCTGTCGGGTTTCGCCACCTCTGACTTGAGCGTCGATTTTTGTGATGCTCGTCA
GGGGGGCGGAGCCTATGGAAAAACGCCAGCAACGCGGCCTTTTTACGGTTCCTGGCCTTTTGCTGGCCTT
TTGCTCACATGTTCTTTCCTGCGTTATCCCCTGATTCTGTGGATAACCGTATTACCGCCTTTGAGTGAGC
TGATACCGCTCGCCGCAGCCGAACGACCGAGCGCAGCGAGTCAGTGAGCGAGGAAGCGGAAGAGCGCCCA
ATACGCAAACCGCCTCTCCCCGCGCGTTGGCCGATTCATTAATGCAGCTGGCACGACAGGTTTCCCGACT
GGAAAGCGGGCAGTGAGCGCAACGCAATTAATACGCGTACCGCTAGCCAGGAAGAGTTTGTAGAAACGCA
AAAAGGCCATCCGTCAGGATGGCCTTCTGCTTAGTTTGATGCCTGGCAGTTTATGGCGGGCGTCCTGCCC
GCCACCCTCCGGGCCGTTGCTTCACAACGTTCAAAT
Features (pLannotate 1.2.2; 12 found; start..end, strand, type, name):
     54..97      +  terminator     rrnB T1 terminator: Escherichia coli rrnB; transcription terminator T1 from the E. coli rrnB gene
    144..180     -  CDS            lacZα (fragment): LacZα fragment of β-galactosidase; lacZ fragment
    273..310     +  misc_feature   MCS (fragment): multiple cloning site
    324..1022    +  CDS            TagBFP: TagBFP is a basic (constitutively fluorescent) blue fluorescent protein published in 2008, derived from Entacmaea quadricolor. It is reported to be a very rapidly-maturing monomer with very low acid sensitivity.
   1036..1053    -  promoter       T7 promoter (fragment): promoter for bacteriophage T7 RNA polymerase
   1058..1192    -  polyA_signal   SV40 poly(A) signal: SV40 polyadenylation signal
   1367..1390    +  promoter       Pc promoter (fragment): intI1 (promoter lies within the coding sequence); class 1 integron promoter
   1566..1622    +  CDS            GmR (fragment): gentamycin acetyltransferase; aacC1; confers resistance to gentamycin
   1629..2420    +  CDS            SmR: aminoglycoside adenylyltransferase (Murphy, 1985); aadA; confers resistance to spectinomycin and streptomycin
   2513..3101    +  rep_origin     ori: high-copy-number ColE1/pMB1/pBR322/pUC origin of replication
   3284..3376    +  CDS            lacI (fragment): lac repressor; lacI; The lac repressor binds to the lac operator to inhibit transcription in E. coli. This inhibition can be relieved by adding lactose or isopropyl-β-D-thiogalactopyranoside (IPTG).
   3431..3458    -  terminator     rrnB T2 terminator: transcription terminator T2 from the E. coli rrnB gene
