[The description below was written by a language model from this plasmid's Addgene catalogue record and pLannotate feature annotations shown in this document.]
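Description:
pMC-ME_memb-BFP-pA is a 3,536 bp bacterial cloning plasmid that serves as a "middle entry" module in a Mini-Golden (Golden Gate-style) assembly system for building mini circle knock-in donors. It is derived from the pU6a:sgRNA#3 backbone. Propagation in E. coli relies on a high-copy ColE1/pUC-type origin, and selection is with spectinomycin through the aadA (SmR) aminoglycoside adenylyltransferase gene. Short remnants of a class 1 integron Pc promoter and a gentamicin acetyltransferase gene lie just upstream of aadA. The Pc remnant may contribute to aadA expression, though the record does not confirm this. Small fragments of lacZα, lacI, an MCS and a T7 promoter are also annotated, along with rrnB T1 and T2 terminators. These appear to be backbone leftovers rather than functional parts of the payload.

The payload is a promoterless cassette consisting of a TagBFP coding sequence followed by an SV40 polyadenylation signal. TagBFP is a fast-maturing monomeric blue fluorescent protein derived from Entacmaea quadricolor. The name and stated purpose indicate that the BFP is membrane-targeted, but the feature table does not annotate a membrane-localisation motif, so its identity and position are not given in the record. The cassette is described as being flanked by BsaI sites. BsaI is a type IIS enzyme that cuts outside its recognition sequence, which allows the module to be released with defined overhangs and ligated in order with other entry modules. The BsaI sites themselves are not annotated in the table. The associated publication concerns improved knock-in genome editing in zebrafish, so the plasmid is most plausibly used to supply a membrane-BFP reporter with a polyA signal when assembling such donor constructs.
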