Addgene plasmid #200537: pMC-ME_memb-BFP-pA
Purpose: mini circle middle entry plasmid for membrane BFP-pA with flanking BsaI cut sites
Depositing lab: Junsu Kang. Depositing organization: University of Wisconsin, Madison. Publication: Advancing knock-in approaches for robust genome editing in zebrafish. Rodriguez-Parks A, Beezley EG, Manna S, Silaban I, Almutawa SI, Cao S, Ahmed H, Guyer M, Baker S, Richards MP, Kang J. Biol Open. 2026 Feb 2:bio.062472. doi: 10.1242/bio.062472. PubMed 41630603.
Backbone
  Vector backbone: pU6a:sgRNA#3
  Backbone manufacturer: Addgene #64247
  Total vector size (bp): 3536
  Vector type: Mini-Golden
Growth in bacteria
  Bacterial resistance: Spectinomycin, 50 μg/mL
  Growth temperature: 37°C
  Growth strain: DH5alpha
  Copy number: Unknown
Gene/Insert
  Gene/Insert name: BFP
Terms and licenses: Academic/Nonprofit Terms; Industry Terms: Not Available to Industry
How to cite: pMC-ME_memb-BFP-pA was a gift from Junsu Kang (Addgene plasmid # 200537 ; http://n2t.net/addgene:200537 ; RRID:Addgene_200537)
